Addgene plasmid #122024: SEPT11 sh2 3m shRNA
Purpose: Negative control shRNA for SEPT11 sh2 shRNA (plasmid 122023).
Depositing lab: Angel de Blas. Depositing organization: University of Connecticut. Publication: Septin 11 is present in GABAergic synapses and plays a functional role in the cytoarchitecture of neurons and GABAergic synaptic connectivity. Li X, Serwanski DR, Miralles CP, Nagata K, De Blas AL. J Biol Chem. 2009 Jun 19;284(25):17253-65. doi: 10.1074/jbc.M109.008870. Epub 2009 Apr 20. PubMed 19380581.
Backbone
  Vector backbone: mU6pro
  Vector type: RNAi
Growth in bacteria
  Bacterial resistance: Ampicillin, 100 μg/mL
  Growth temperature: 37°C
  Growth strain: DH5alpha
  Copy number: High Copy
Gene/Insert
  Gene/Insert name: SEPT11 shRNA
  gRNA/shRNA sequence: UGUUCACUCGGAGCAACGUCU
  Species: R. norvegicus (rat)
  Entrez Gene: Sept11
  Cloning method: Restriction Enzyme; 5′ cloning site BbsI (unknown if destroyed); 3′ cloning site XbaI (unknown if destroyed)
  Sequencing primers: 5′ unknown
Resource information
  A portion of this plasmid was derived from a plasmid made by: Insert was originally cloned in Angel de Blas's lab.
Terms and licenses: Academic/Nonprofit Terms; Industry Terms: Not Available to Industry
Depositor comments: 3-point mutations (negative control for SEPT11 sh2 shRNA targeting Septin 11 mRNA, plasmid 122023).
How to cite: SEPT11 sh2 3m shRNA was a gift from Angel de Blas (Addgene plasmid # 122024 ; http://n2t.net/addgene:122024 ; RRID:Addgene_122024)
