[The description below was written by a language model from this plasmid's Addgene catalogue record and pLannotate feature annotations shown in this document.]
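Description:
SEPT11 sh2 3m shRNA is a small (about 3.4 kb) RNAi plasmid built on the mU6pro backbone, designed to express a short hairpin RNA in mammalian cells by transfection. It has no viral packaging elements or mammalian selection marker in the annotated features. It is propagated in E. coli as a high-copy plasmid through a ColE1/pUC-type origin, with ampicillin resistance provided by the β-lactamase gene under its own promoter. The backbone also carries remnants of a phagemid-style cloning vector: an f1 origin, fragments of lacZα and lacI, the lac promoter, operator and CAP binding site, and a T3 promoter. None of these plays a role in hairpin expression.

The functional unit is the mouse U6 snRNA promoter, an RNA polymerase III promoter suited to producing short, defined transcripts. The hairpin-encoding oligonucleotide was inserted between BbsI and XbaI sites. The hairpin itself is not annotated in the feature table, but it would be expected to lie in the short gap between the U6 promoter and an SV40 polyadenylation signal annotated on the opposite strand. The insert derives from an shRNA directed against rat Septin 11 (Sept11) mRNA, but carries three point mutations in the targeting sequence. These mismatches are intended to abolish knockdown while keeping the hairpin otherwise closely matched to the active one.

The plasmid therefore serves as the negative control for the companion SEPT11 sh2 shRNA construct, helping to separate specific effects of Septin 11 depletion from nonspecific consequences of shRNA expression. The associated work examined Septin 11 in neuronal cytoarchitecture and GABAergic synaptic connectivity.
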