Features (pLannotate 1.2.2; 12 found; start..end, strand, type, name):
     28..456     -  rep_origin     f1 ori (sequence partly withheld): f1 bacteriophage origin of replication; arrow indicates direction of (+) strand synthesis
    461..527     -  CDS            lacZα (fragment): LacZα fragment of β-galactosidase; lacZ fragment
    627..939     +  promoter       U6 promoter: RNA polymerase III promoter for mouse U6 snRNA (Das et al., 1988)
   1006..1140    -  polyA_signal   SV40 poly(A) signal: SV40 polyadenylation signal
   1238..1256    -  promoter       T3 promoter: promoter for bacteriophage T3 RNA polymerase
   1301..1317    -  protein_bind   lac operator: The lac repressor binds to the lac operator to inhibit transcription in E. coli. This inhibition can be relieved by adding lactose or isopropyl-β-D-thiogalactopyranoside (IPTG). lac repressor encoded by lacI
   1325..1355    -  promoter       lac promoter: promoter for the E. coli lac operon
   1370..1391    -  protein_bind   CAP binding site: CAP binding activates transcription in the presence of cAMP. E. coli catabolite activator protein
   1404..1496    -  CDS            lacI (fragment): lac repressor; lacI; The lac repressor binds to the lac operator to inhibit transcription in E. coli. This inhibition can be relieved by adding lactose or isopropyl-β-D-thiogalactopyranoside (IPTG).
   1679..2267    -  rep_origin     ori: high-copy-number ColE1/pMB1/pBR322/pUC origin of replication
   2438..3298    -  CDS            AmpR: β-lactamase; bla; confers resistance to ampicillin, carbenicillin, and related antibiotics
   3299..3403    -  promoter       AmpR promoter: bla
>Addgene plasmid #122024 | SEPT11 sh2 3m shRNA | addgene full sequence | sequence record 235842 | Addgene NGS Result
AAATTGTAAGCGTTAATATTTTGTTAAAATTCGCGTTAAATTTTTGTTAAATCAGCTCATTTTTTAACCA
ATAGGCCGAAATCGGCAAAATCCCTTATAAATCAAAAGAATAGACCGAGATAGGGT
[37 nt withheld, positions 127-163]
AAAGAACGTGGACTCCAACGTCAAAGG
[49 nt withheld, positions 191-239]
T
[91 nt withheld, positions 241-331]
G
[124 nt withheld, positions 333-456]
CCCATTCGCCATTCAGGCTGCGCAACTGTTGGGAAGGGCGATCGGTGCGGGCCTCTTCGCTATTACGCCA
GTCGACAGCCTGCAGGAATGGCCGGCCATCTTAATTAAGAAATTTAAATATGTTTAAACATAGGGCCCAA
TGGCGCGCCAAGGCCATCTAGGCCAAGCTTATCCGACGCCGCCATCTCTAGGCCCGCGCCGGCCCCCTCG
CACAGACTTGTGGGAGAAGCTCGGCTACTCCCCTGCCCCGGTTAATTTGCATATAATATTTCCTAGTAAC
TATAGAGGCTTAATGTGCGATAAAAGACAGATAATCTGTTCTTTTTAATACTAGCTACATTTTACATGAT
AGGCTTGGATTTCTATAAGAGATACAAATACTAAATTATTATTTTAAAAAACAGCACAAAAGGAAACTCA
CCCTAACTGTAAAGTAATTGTGTGTTTTGAGACTATAAATATCCCTTGGAGAAAAGCCTTGTTTGTGTTC
ACTCGGAGCAACGTCTACAAGACGTTGCTGCGAGTGAACATTTTTCTAGATAATACGTAGATCCAGACAT
GATAAGATACATTGATGAGTTTGGACAAACCACAACTAGAATGCAGTGAAAAAAATGCTTTATTTGTGAA
ATTTGTGATGCTATTGCTTTATTTGTAACCATTATAAGCTGCAATAAACAAGTTAACAACAACAATTGCA
TTCATTTTATGTTTCAGGTTCAGGGGGAGGTGTGGGAGGTTTTTTAATTCTTGCGGCCGCGGCGGTACCC
AGCTTTTGTTCCCTTTAGTGAGGGTTAATTGCGCGCTTGGCGTAATCATGGTCATAGCTGTTTCCTGTGT
GAAATTGTTATCCGCTCACAATTCCACACAACATACGAGCCGGGAGCATAAAGTGTAAAGCCTGGGGTGC
CTAATGAGTGAGCTAACTCACATTAATTGCGTTGCGCTCACTGCCCGCTTTCCAGTCGGGAAACCTGTCG
TGCCAGCTGCATTAATGAATCGGCCAACGCGCGGGGAGAGGCGGTTTGCGTATTGGGCGCTCTTCCGCTT
CCTCGCTCACTGACTCGCTGCGCTCGGTCGTTCGGCTGCGGCGAGCGGTATCAGCTCACTCAAAGGCGGT
AATACGGTTATCCACAGAATCAGGGGATAACGCAGGAAAGAACATGTGAGCAAAAGGCCAGCAAAAGGCC
AGGAACCGTAAAAAGGCCGCGTTGCTGGCGTTTTTCCATAGGCTCCGCCCCCCTGACGAGCATCACAAAA
ATCGACGCTCAAGTCAGAGGTGGCGAAACCCGACAGGACTATAAAGATACCAGGCGTTTCCCCCTGGAAG
CTCCCTCGTGCGCTCTCCTGTTCCGACCCTGCCGCTTACCGGATACCTGTCCGCCTTTCTCCCTTCGGGA
AGCGTGGCGCTTTCTCATAGCTCACGCTGTAGGTATCTCAGTTCGGTGTAGGTCGTTCGCTCCAAGCTGG
GCTGTGTGCACGAACCCCCCGTTCAGCCCGACCGCTGCGCCTTATCCGGTAACTATCGTCTTGAGTCCAA
CCCGGTAAGACACGACTTATCGCCACTGGCAGCAGCCACTGGTAACAGGATTAGCAGAGCGAGGTATGTA
GGCGGTGCTACAGAGTTCTTGAAGTGGTGGCCTAACTACGGCTACACTAGAAGAACAGTATTTGGTATCT
GCGCTCTGCTGAAGCCAGTTACCTTCGGAAAAAGAGTTGGTAGCTCTTGATCCGGCAAACAAACCACCGC
TGGTAGCGGTGGTTTTTTTGTTTGCAAGCAGCAGATTACGCGCAGAAAAAAAGGATCTCAAGAAGATCCT
TTGATCTTTTCTACGGGGTCTGACGCTCAGTGGAACGAAAACTCACGTTAAGGGATTTTGGTCATGAGAT
TATCAAAAAGGATCTTCACCTAGATCCTTTTAAATTAAAAATGAAGTTTTAAATCAATCTAAAGTATATA
TGAGTAAACTTGGTCTGACAGTTACCAATGCTTAATCAGTGAGGCACCTATCTCAGCGATCTGTCTATTT
CGTTCATCCATAGTTGCCTGACTCCCCGTCGTGTAGATAACTACGATACGGGAGGGCTTACCATCTGGCC
CCAGTGCTGCAATGATACCGCGAGACCCACGCTCACCGGCTCCAGATTTATCAGCAATAAACCAGCCAGC
CGGAAGGGCCGAGCGCAGAAGTGGTCCTGCAACTTTATCCGCCTCCATCCAGTCTATTAATTGTTGCCGG
GAAGCTAGAGTAAGTAGTTCGCCAGTTAATAGTTTGCGCAACGTTGTTGCCATTGCTACAGGCATCGTGG
TGTCACGCTCGTCGTTTGGTATGGCTTCATTCAGCTCCGGTTCCCAACGATCAAGGCGAGTTACATGATC
CCCCATGTTGTGCAAAAAAGCGGTTAGCTCCTTCGGTCCTCCGATCGTTGTCAGAAGTAAGTTGGCCGCA
GTGTTATCACTCATGGTTATGGCAGCACTGCATAATTCTCTTACTGTCATGCCATCCGTAAGATGCTTTT
CTGTGACTGGTGAGTACTCAACCAAGTCATTCTGAGAATAGTGTATGCGGCGACCGAGTTGCTCTTGCCC
GGCGTCAATACGGGATAATACCGCGCCACATAGCAGAACTTTAAAAGTGCTCATCATTGGAAAACGTTCT
TCGGGGCGAAAACTCTCAAGGATCTTACCGCTGTTGAGATCCAGTTCGATGTAACCCACTCGTGCACCCA
ACTGATCTTCAGCATCTTTTACTTTCACCAGCGTTTCTGGGTGAGCAAAAACAGGAAGGCAAAATGCCGC
AAAAAAGGGAATAAGGGCGACACGGAAATGTTGAATACTCATACTCTTCCTTTTTCAATATTATTGAAGC
ATTTATCAGGGTTATTGTCTCATGAGCGGATACATATTTGAATGTATTTAGAAAAATAAACAAATAGGGG
TTCCGCGCACATTTCCCCGAAAAGTGCCACCT
